Addgene plasmid #57465: mEos3.2-LASP2-C-18
Purpose: Localization: Focal Adhesions, Excitation: 507 / 572, Emission: 516 / 580
Depositing lab: Michael Davidson. Depositing organization: Florida State University, Tallahassee.
Backbone
  Vector backbone: mEos3.2-C1
  Backbone size w/o insert (bp): 4750
  Vector type: Mammalian Expression
  Selectable markers: Neomycin (select with G418)
Growth in bacteria
  Bacterial resistance: Kanamycin, 50 μg/mL
  Growth temperature: 37°C
  Growth strain: DH5alpha
  Copy number: High Copy
Gene/Insert
  Gene/Insert name: LASP2 (alt name: AB114207.1)
  Species: G. gallus (chicken)
  Entrez Gene: NEBL (a.k.a. LASP-2)
  Promoter: CMV
  Tag / fusion protein: mEos3.2 (N terminal on backbone)
  Cloning method: Unknown
  Sequencing primers: 5′ CMV-F; 3′ SV40pA-R
Terms and licenses: Academic/Nonprofit Terms; Industry Terms
Depositor comments: . Excitation = 507 / 572; Emission = 516 / 580
How to cite: mEos3.2-LASP2-C-18 was a gift from Michael Davidson (Addgene plasmid # 57465 ; http://n2t.net/addgene:57465 ; RRID:Addgene_57465)
