[The description below was written by a language model from this plasmid's Addgene catalogue record and pLannotate feature annotations shown in this document.]
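Description:
mEos3.2-LASP2-C-18 is a mammalian expression plasmid built on the mEos3.2-C1 backbone, a C1-style fluorescent-protein fusion vector. It expresses chicken (G. gallus) LASP2, a product of the NEBL gene, as a fusion with the photoconvertible fluorescent protein mEos3.2. The sequenced record is about 5.5 kb. In E. coli the plasmid replicates from a high-copy ColE1/pUC-type origin and is selected with kanamycin. An f1 origin is also present. A single NeoR/KanR (Tn5 aminoglycoside phosphotransferase) gene sits behind tandem bacterial (bla) and SV40 early promoters and ends in an HSV TK polyadenylation signal. This arrangement lets the same marker give kanamycin resistance in bacteria and G418 resistance in transfected mammalian cells. Short annotated fragments (RSF ori, ble, bGH poly(A), SV40 large T) appear to be partial sequence matches in the automated annotation rather than functional elements.

The expression cassette is driven by the human CMV immediate-early enhancer and promoter. The mEos3.2 coding sequence comes first, followed by a short linker derived from the multiple cloning site, then the LASP2 open reading frame, which places the fluorescent protein at the N terminus of LASP2. An SV40 poly(A) signal terminates the transcript. The annotation tool labelled the insert by homology to mouse Nebl, whereas the catalogue entry gives chicken as the source species. mEos3.2 is a monomeric protein that converts from a green state (excitation 507, emission 516 nm) to a red state (572/580 nm). The record lists the fusion as a focal adhesion marker, so it is suited to live-cell imaging of these structures, and photoconversion also lends itself to tracking or localization-based super-resolution microscopy.
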