Features (pLannotate 1.2.2; 17 found; start..end, strand, type, name):
      1..47      +  rep_origin     RSF ori (fragment): Plasmids containing the RSF 1030 origin of replication can be propagated in E. coli cells that contain additional plasmids with compatible origins.
    115..418     +  enhancer       CMV enhancer: human cytomegalovirus immediate early enhancer
    419..622     +  promoter       CMV promoter: human cytomegalovirus (CMV) immediate early promoter
    667..1344    +  CDS            mEos3.2: mEos3.2 is a photoconvertible green/yellow fluorescent protein published in 2012, derived from Lobophyllia hemprichii. It is reported to be a rapidly-maturing monomer with moderate acid sensitivity.
   1345..1363    +  misc_feature   MCS (fragment): multiple cloning site
   1399..2214    +  CDS            Nebl: LNEBL_MOUSE - Also known as Lnebl. Experimental evidence at protein level: Swiss-Prot protein existence level 1. Binds to actin and plays an important role in the assembly of the Z-disk. Isoform 2 might play a role in the assembly of focal adhesion (By similarity). From Mus musculus (Mouse).
   2218..2254    +  misc_feature   MCS (fragment): multiple cloning site
   2271..2355    +  CDS            large T antigen (fragment): large T antigen from SV40 (simian virus 40)
   2378..2499    +  polyA_signal   SV40 poly(A) signal: SV40 polyadenylation signal
   2533..2961    -  rep_origin     f1 ori (sequence partly withheld): f1 bacteriophage origin of replication; arrow indicates direction of (+) strand synthesis
   2988..3092    +  promoter       AmpR promoter: bla
   3094..3451    +  promoter       SV40 promoter: SV40 enhancer and early promoter
   3486..4280    +  CDS            NeoR/KanR: aminoglycoside phosphotransferase from Tn5; aph(3')-II (or nptII); confers resistance to neomycin, kanamycin, and G418 (Geneticin®)
   4301..4453    +  CDS            ble (fragment): BLE_KLEPN - Experimental evidence at protein level: Swiss-Prot protein existence level 1. Binding protein with a strong affinity to the bleomycin family of antibiotics. Binds to CL990; an antimitotic-antibiotic compound. From Klebsiella pneumoniae.
   4512..4559    +  polyA_signal   HSV TK poly(A) signal: herpes simplex virus thymidine kinase polyadenylation signal (Cole and Stacy, 1985)
   4650..4666    -  polyA_signal   bGH poly(A) signal (fragment): bovine growth hormone polyadenylation signal
   4888..5476    +  rep_origin     ori: high-copy-number ColE1/pMB1/pBR322/pUC origin of replication
>Addgene plasmid #57465 | mEos3.2-LASP2-C-18 | addgene full sequence | sequence record 210807 | Addgene NGS Result
TTCTTTCCTGCGTTATCCCCTGATTCTGTGGATAACCGTATTACCGCCATGCATTAGTTATTAATAGTAA
TCAATTACGGGGTCATTAGTTCATAGCCCATATATGGAGTTCCGCGTTACATAACTTACGGTAAATGGCC
CGCCTGGCTGACCGCCCAACGACCCCCGCCCATTGACGTCAATAATGACGTATGTTCCCATAGTAACGCC
AATAGGGACTTTCCATTGACGTCAATGGGTGGAGTATTTACGGTAAACTGCCCACTTGGCAGTACATCAA
GTGTATCATATGCCAAGTACGCCCCCTATTGACGTCAATGACGGTAAATGGCCCGCCTGGCATTATGCCC
AGTACATGACCTTATGGGACTTTCCTACTTGGCAGTACATCTACGTATTAGTCATCGCTATTACCATGGT
GATGCGGTTTTGGCAGTACATCAATGGGCGTGGATAGCGGTTTGACTCACGGGGATTTCCAAGTCTCCAC
CCCATTGACGTCAATGGGAGTTTGTTTTGGCACCAAAATCAACGGGACTTTCCAAAATGTCGTAACAACT
CCGCCCCATTGACGCAAATGGGCGGTAGGCGTGTACGGTGGGAGGTCTATATAAGCAGAGCTGGTTTAGT
GAACCGTCAGATCCGCTAGCGCTACCGGTCGCCACCATGAGTGCGATTAAGCCAGACATGAAGATCAAAC
TCCGTATGGAAGGCAACGTAAACGGGCACCACTTTGTGATCGACGGAGATGGTACAGGCAAGCCTTTTGA
GGGAAAACAGAGTATGGATCTTGAAGTCAAAGAGGGCGGACCTCTGCCTTTTGCCTTTGATATCCTGACC
ACTGCATTCCATTACGGCAACAGGGTATTCGCCAAATATCCAGACAACATACAAGACTATTTTAAGCAGT
CGTTTCCTAAGGGGTATTCGTGGGAACGAAGCTTGACTTTCGAAGACGGGGGCATTTGCAACGCCAGAAA
CGACATAACAATGGAAGGGGACACTTTCTATAATAAAGTTCGATTTTATGGTACCAACTTTCCCGCCAAT
GGTCCAGTTATGCAGAAGAAGACGCTGAAATGGGAGCCCTCCACTGAGAAAATGTATGTGCGTGATGGAG
TGCTGACGGGTGATATTGAGATGGCTTTGTTGCTTGAAGGAAATGCCCATTACCGATGTGACTTCAGAAC
TACTTACAAAGCTAAGGAGAAGGGTGTCAAGTTACCAGGCGCCCACTTTGTGGACCACTGCATTGAGATT
TTAAGCCATGACAAAGATTACAACAAGGTTAAGCTGTATGAGCATGCTGTTGCTCATTCTGGATTGCCTG
ACAATGCCAGACGATCCGGACTCAGATCTCGAGAGTCCAGTGGATATTCGTCTCGGTCGGGTGGAAGCAA
CCCCCAGTGCGCCCGCTGTGGGAAAGTGGTCTATCCCACCGAGAAAGTCAACTGCCTGGACAAGTATTGG
CATAAAGGATGTTTCCACTGTGAAGTTTGCAAAATGGCTCTGAACATGAATAACTACAAAGGATATGAAA
AGAAACCTTATTGCAATGCACATTACCCAAAGCAGTCCTTCACTACAGTGGCTGATACTCCAGAAAATCT
ACGTCTGAAGCAACAAAGTGAATTGCAGAGTCAGGTAAAATACAAAAGAGACTTTGAAGAAAGCAAAGGA
AGAGGGTTCAGTATTGTGACCGATACGCCCGAGTTACAAAGACTGAAAAGGACTCAGGAACAAATCAGTA
ATGTTAAATACCATGAAGATTTTGAGAAGACAAAGGGCAGGGGTTTCACGCCAGTGGTGGATGATCCTAT
AACAGAGCGGGTGCGGAAAAACACCCAAGTTGTAAGTGATGCAGCGTATAAAGGGGTGCACCCACATATA
GTTGAAATGGATAGAAGACCTGGAATAATTGTTGCCCCTGTACTCCCTGGGGCATATCAGCAAAGCCAGT
CCCAAGGATATGGATACATGCACCAGACCAGTATGTCATCTATGAGGTCAGTGCATTCACAGCCTCATCC
AGCAGGCCTGAGAACATACAGAGCTATGTATGACTACAGTGCTCAAGATGAAGATGAAGTTTCCTTCAGG
GATGGTGACTATATCATCAACGTGCAACCAATTGATGATGGCTGGATGTATGGTACTGTTCAGAGAACTG
GGAAAACAGGAATGCTTCCAGCAAATTATATTGAGTTTGTTAACTAAGAATTCTGCAGTCGACGGTACCG
CGGGCCCGGGATCCACCGGATCTAGATAACTGATCATAATCAGCCATACCACATTTGTAGAGGTTTTACT
TGCTTTAAAAAACCTCCCACACCTCCCCCTGAACCTGAAACATAAAATGAATGCAATTGTTGTTGTTAAC
TTGTTTATTGCAGCTTATAATGGTTACAAATAAAGCAATAGCATCACAAATTTCACAAATAAAGCATTTT
TTTCACTGCATTCTAGTTGTGGTTTGTCCAAACTCATCAATGTATCTTAACGCGTAAATTGTAAGCGTTA
ATATTTTGTTAAAATTCGCGTTAAATTTTTGTTAAATCAGCTCATTTTTTAACCAATAGGCCGAAATCGG
CAAAATCCCTTATAAATCAAAAGAATAGACCGAGATAGGGT
[37 nt withheld, positions 2632-2668]
AAAGAACGTGGACTCCAACGTCAAAGG
[49 nt withheld, positions 2696-2744]
T
[91 nt withheld, positions 2746-2836]
G
[124 nt withheld, positions 2838-2961]
CAGGTGGCACTTTTCGGGGAAATGTGCGCGGAACCCCTATTTGTTTATTTTTCTAAATACATTCAAATAT
GTATCCGCTCATGAGACAATAACCCTGATAAATGCTTCAATAATATTGAAAAAGGAAGAGTCCTGAGGCG
GAAAGAACCAGCTGTGGAATGTGTGTCAGTTAGGGTGTGGAAAGTCCCCAGGCTCCCCAGCAGGCAGAAG
TATGCAAAGCATGCATCTCAATTAGTCAGCAACCAGGTGTGGAAAGTCCCCAGGCTCCCCAGCAGGCAGA
AGTATGCAAAGCATGCATCTCAATTAGTCAGCAACCATAGTCCCGCCCCTAACTCCGCCCATCCCGCCCC
TAACTCCGCCCAGTTCCGCCCATTCTCCGCCCCATGGCTGACTAATTTTTTTTATTTATGCAGAGGCCGA
GGCCGCCTCGGCCTCTGAGCTATTCCAGAAGTAGTGAGGAGGCTTTTTTGGAGGCCTAGGCTTTTGCAAA
GATCGATCAAGAGACAGGATGAGGATCGTTTCGCATGATTGAACAAGATGGATTGCACGCAGGTTCTCCG
GCCGCTTGGGTGGAGAGGCTATTCGGCTATGACTGGGCACAACAGACAATCGGCTGCTCTGATGCCGCCG
TGTTCCGGCTGTCAGCGCAGGGGCGCCCGGTTCTTTTTGTCAAGACCGACCTGTCCGGTGCCCTGAATGA
ACTGCAAGACGAGGCAGCGCGGCTATCGTGGCTGGCCACGACGGGCGTTCCTTGCGCAGCTGTGCTCGAC
GTTGTCACTGAAGCGGGAAGGGACTGGCTGCTATTGGGCGAAGTGCCGGGGCAGGATCTCCTGTCATCTC
ACCTTGCTCCTGCCGAGAAAGTATCCATCATGGCTGATGCAATGCGGCGGCTGCATACGCTTGATCCGGC
TACCTGCCCATTCGACCACCAAGCGAAACATCGCATCGAGCGAGCACGTACTCGGATGGAAGCCGGTCTT
GTCGATCAGGATGATCTGGACGAAGAGCATCAGGGGCTCGCGCCAGCCGAACTGTTCGCCAGGCTCAAGG
CGAGCATGCCCGACGGCGAGGATCTCGTCGTGACCCATGGCGATGCCTGCTTGCCGAATATCATGGTGGA
AAATGGCCGCTTTTCTGGATTCATCGACTGTGGCCGGCTGGGTGTGGCGGACCGCTATCAGGACATAGCG
TTGGCTACCCGTGATATTGCTGAAGAGCTTGGCGGCGAATGGGCTGACCGCTTCCTCGTGCTTTACGGTA
TCGCCGCTCCCGATTCGCAGCGCATCGCCTTCTATCGCCTTCTTGACGAGTTCTTCTGAGCGGGACTCTG
GGGTTCGAAATGACCGACCAAGCGACGCCCAACCTGCCATCACGAGATTTCGATTCCACCGCCGCCTTCT
ATGAAAGGTTGGGCTTCGGAATCGTTTTCCGGGACGCCGGCTGGATGATCCTCCAGCGCGGGGATCTCAT
GCTGGAGTTCTTCGCCCACCCTAGGGGGAGGCTAACTGAAACACGGAAGGAGACAATACCGGAAGGAACC
CGCGCTATGACGGCAATAAAAAGACAGAATAAAACGCACGGTGTTGGGTCGTTTGTTCATAAACGCGGGG
TTCGGTCCCAGGGCTGGCACTCTGTCGATACCCCACCGAGACCCCATTGGGGCCAATACGCCCGCGTTTC
TTCCTTTTCCCCACCCCACCCCCCAAGTTCGGGTGAAGGCCCAGGGCTCGCAGCCAACGTCGGGGCGGCA
GGCCCTGCCATAGCCTCAGGTTACTCATATATACTTTAGATTGATTTAAAACTTCATTTTTAATTTAAAA
GGATCTAGGTGAAGATCCTTTTTGATAATCTCATGACCAAAATCCCTTAACGTGAGTTTTCGTTCCACTG
AGCGTCAGACCCCGTAGAAAAGATCAAAGGATCTTCTTGAGATCCTTTTTTTCTGCGCGTAATCTGCTGC
TTGCAAACAAAAAAACCACCGCTACCAGCGGTGGTTTGTTTGCCGGATCAAGAGCTACCAACTCTTTTTC
CGAAGGTAACTGGCTTCAGCAGAGCGCAGATACCAAATACTGTTCTTCTAGTGTAGCCGTAGTTAGGCCA
CCACTTCAAGAACTCTGTAGCACCGCCTACATACCTCGCTCTGCTAATCCTGTTACCAGTGGCTGCTGCC
AGTGGCGATAAGTCGTGTCTTACCGGGTTGGACTCAAGACGATAGTTACCGGATAAGGCGCAGCGGTCGG
GCTGAACGGGGGGTTCGTGCACACAGCCCAGCTTGGAGCGAACGACCTACACCGAACTGAGATACCTACA
GCGTGAGCTATGAGAAAGCGCCACGCTTCCCGAAGGGAGAAAGGCGGACAGGTATCCGGTAAGCGGCAGG
GTCGGAACAGGAGAGCGCACGAGGGAGCTTCCAGGGGGAAACGCCTGGTATCTTTATAGTCCTGTCGGGT
TTCGCCACCTCTGACTTGAGCGTCGATTTTTGTGATGCTCGTCAGGGGGGCGGAGCCTATGGAAAAACGC
CAGCAACGCGGCCTTTTTACGGTTCCTGGCCTTTTGCTGGCCTTTTGCTCACATG
