>Addgene plasmid #57465 | mEos3.2-LASP2-C-18 | depositor partial sequence | sequence record 88598 | insert sequence
ATCCGCTAGCGCTACCGGTCGCCACCATGAGTGCGATTAAGCCAGACATGAAGATCAAACTCCGTATGGA
AGGCAACGTAAACGGGCACCACTTTGTGATCGACGGAGATGGTACAGGCAAGCCTTTTGAGGGAAAACAG
AGTATGGATCTTGAAGTCAAAGAGGGCGGACCTCTGCCTTTTGCCTTTGATATCCTGACCACTGCATTCC
ATTACGGCAACAGGGTATTCGCCAAATATCCAGACAACATACAAGACTATTTTAAGCAGTCGTTTCCTAA
GGGGTATTCGTGGGAACGAAGCTTGACTTTCGAAGACGGGGGCATTTGCAACGCCAGAAACGACATAACA
ATGGAAGGGGACACTTTCTATAATAAAGTTCGATTTTATGGTACCAACTTTCCCGCCAATGGTCCAGTTA
TGCAGAAGAAGACGCTGAAATGGGAGCCCTCCACTGAGAAAATGTATGTGCGTGATGGAGTGCTGACGGG
TGATATTGAGATGGCTTTGTTGCTTGAAGGAAATGCCCATTACCGATGTGACTTCAGAACTACTTACAAA
GCTAAGGAGAAGGGTGTCAAGTTACCAGGCGCCCACTTTGTGGACCACTGCATTGAGATTTTAAGCCATG
ACAAAGATTACAACAAGGTTAAGCTGTATGAGCATGCTGTTGCTCATTCTGGATTGCCTGACAATGCCAG
ACGATCCGGACTCAGATCTCGAGAGTCCAGTGGATATTCGTCTCGGTCGGGTGGAAGCAACCCCCAGTGC
GCCCGCTGTGGGAAAGTGGTCTATCCCACCGAGAAAGTCAACTGCCTGGACAAGTATTGGCATAAAGGAT
GTTTCCACTGTGAAGTTTGCAAAATGGCTCTGAACATGAATAACTACAAAGGATATGAAAAGAAACCTTA
TTGCAATGCACATTACCCAAAGCAGTCCTTCACTACAGTGGCTGATACTCCAGAAAATCTACGTCTGAAG
CAACAAAGTGAATTGCAGAGTCAGGTAAAATACAAAAGAGACTTTGAAGAAAGCAAAGGAAGAGGGTTCA
GTATTGTGACCGATACGCCCGAGTTACAAAGACTGAAAAGGACTCAGGAACAAATCAGTAATGTTAAATA
CCATGAAGATTTTGAGAAGACAAAGGGCAGGGGTTTCACGCCAGTGGTGGATGATCCTATAACAGAGCGG
GTGCGGAAAAACACCCAAGTTGTAAGTGATGCAGCGTATAAAGGGGTGCACCCACATATAGTTGAAATGG
ATAGAAGACCTGGAATAATTGTTGCCCCTGTACTCCCTGGGGCATATCAGCAAAGCCAGTCCCAAGGATA
TGGATACATGCACCAGACCAGTATGTCATCTATGAGGTCAGTGCATTCACAGCCTCATCCAGCAGGCCTG
AGAACATACAGAGCTATGTATGACTACAGTGCTCAAGATGAAGATGAAGTTTCCTTCAGGGATGGTGACT
ATATCATCAACGTGCAACCAATTGATGATGGCTGGATGTATGGTACTGTTCAGAGAACTGGGAAAACAGG
AATGCTTCCAGCAAATTATATTGAGTTTGTTAACTAAGAATTCTGCAGTCGACGGTACCGCGGGCCCGGG
ATCCACCGGA
